>Addgene plasmid #174155 | pLV-hCCND1-T286A-HA | addgene full sequence | sequence record 342322 | Addgene NGS Result
AATGTAGTCTTATGCAATACTCTTGTAGTCTTGCAACATGGTAACGATGAGTTAGCAACATGCCTTACAA
GGAGAGAAAAAGCACCGTGCATGCCGATTGGTGGAAGTAAGGTGGTACGATCGTGCCTTATTAGGAAGGC
AACAGACGGGTCTGACATGGATTGGACGAACCACTGAATTGCCGCATTGCAGAGATATTGTATTTAAGTG
CCTAGCTCGATACATAAACGGGTCTCTCTGGTTAGACCAGATCTGAGCCTGGGAGCTCTCTGGCTAACTA
GGGAACCCACTGCTTAAGCCTCAATAAAGCTTGCCTTGAGTGCTTCAAGTAGTGTGTGCCCGTCTGTTGT
GTGACTCTGGTAACTAGAGATCCCTCAGACCCTTTTAGTCAGTGTGGAAAATCTCTAGCAGTGGCGCCCG
AACAGGGACTTGAAAGCGAAAGGGAAACCAGAGGAGCTCTCTCGACGCAGGACTCGGCTTGCTGAAGCGC
GCACGGCAAGAGGCGAGGGGCGGCGACTGGTGAGTACGCCAAAAATTTTGACTAGCGGAGGCTAGAAGGA
GAGAGATGGGTGCGAGAGCGTCAGTATTAAGCGGGGGAGAATTAGATCGCGATGGGAAAAAATTCGGTTA
AGGCCAGGGGGAAAGAAAAAATATAAATTAAAACATATAGTATGGGCAAGCAGGGAGCTAGAACGATTCG
CAGTTAATCCTGGCCTGTTAGAAACATCAGAAGGCTGTAGACAAATACTGGGACAGCTACAACCATCCCT
TCAGACAGGATCAGAAGAACTTAGATCATTATATAATACAGTAGCAACCCTCTATTGTGTGCATCAAAGG
ATAGAGATAAAAGACACCAAGGAAGCTTTAGACAAGATAGAGGAAGAGCAAAACAAAAGTAAGACCACCG
CACAGCAAGCGGCCGCTGATCTTCAGACCTGGAGGAGGAGATATGAGGGACAATTGGAGAAGTGAATTAT
ATAAATATAAAGTAGTAAAAATTGAACCATTAGGAGTAGCACCCACCAAGGCAAAGAGAAGAGTGGTGCA
GAGAGAAAAAAGAGCAGTGGGAATAGGAGCTTTGTTCCTTGGGTTCTTGGGAGCAGCAGGAAGCACTATG
GGCGCAGCGTCAATGACGCTGACGGTACAGGCCAGACAATTATTGTCTGGTATAGTGCAGCAGCAGAACA
ATTTGCTGAGGGCTATTGAGGCGCAACAGCATCTGTTGCAACTCACAGTCTGGGGCATCAAGCAGCTCCA
GGCAAGAATCCTGGCTGTGGAAAGATACCTAAAGGATCAACAGCTCCTGGGGATTTGGGGTTGCTCTGGA
AAACTCATTTGCACCACTGCTGTGCCTTGGAATGCTAGTTGGAGTAATAAATCTCTGGAACAGATTTGGA
ATCACACGACCTGGATGGAGTGGGACAGAGAAATTAACAATTACACAAGCTTAATACACTCCTTAATTGA
AGAATCGCAAAACCAGCAAGAAAAGAATGAACAAGAATTATTGGAATTAGATAAATGGGCAAGTTTGTGG
AATTGGTTTAACATAACAAATTGGCTGTGGTATATAAAATTATTCATAATGATAGTAGGAGGCTTGGTAG
GTTTAAGAATAGTTTTTGCTGTACTTTCTATAGTGAATAGAGTTAGGCAGGGATATTCACCATTATCGTT
TCAGACCCACCTCCCAACCCCGAGGGGACCCGACAGGCCCGAAGGAATAGAAGAAGAAGGTGGAGAGAGA
GACAGAGACAGATCCATTCGATTAGTGAACGGATCTCGACGGTATCGCTAGCTTTTAAAAGAAAAGGGGG
GATTGGGGGGTACAGTGCAGGGGAAAGAATAGTAGACATAATAGCAACAGACATACAAACTAAAGAATTA
CAAAAACAAATTACAAAAATTCAAAATTTTACTAGTGATTATCGGATCAACTTTGTATAGAAAAGTTGGG
CTCCGGTGCCCGTCAGTGGGCAGAGCGCACATCGCCCACAGTCCCCGAGAAGTTGGGGGGAGGGGTCGGC
AATTGAACCGGTGCCTAGAGAAGGTGGCGCGGGGTAAACTGGGAAAGTGATGTCGTGTACTGGCTCCGCC
TTTTTCCCGAGGGTGGGGGAGAACCGTATATAAGTGCAGTAGTCGCCGTGAACGTTCTTTTTCGCAACGG
GTTTGCCGCCAGAACACAGGTAAGTGCCGTGTGTGGTTCCCGCGGGCCTGGCCTCTTTACGGGTTATGGC
CCTTGCGTGCCTTGAATTACTTCCACCTGGCTGCAGTACGTGATTCTTGATCCCGAGCTTCGGGTTGGAA
GTGGGTGGGAGAGTTCGAGGCCTTGCGCTTAAGGAGCCCCTTCGCCTCGTGCTTGAGTTGAGGCCTGGCC
TGGGCGCTGGGGCCGCCGCGTGCGAATCTGGTGGCACCTTCGCGCCTGTCTCGCTGCTTTCGATAAGTCT
CTAGCCATTTAAAATTTTTGATGACCTGCTGCGACGCTTTTTTTCTGGCAAGATAGTCTTGTAAATGCGG
GCCAAGATCTGCACACTGGTATTTCGGTTTTTGGGGCCGCGGGCGGCGACGGGGCCCGTGCGTCCCAGCG
CACATGTTCGGCGAGGCGGGGCCTGCGAGCGCGGCCACCGAGAATCGGACGGGGGTAGTCTCAAGCTGGC
CGGCCTGCTCTGGTGCCTGGTCTCGCGCCGCCGTGTATCGCCCCGCCCTGGGCGGCAAGGCTGGCCCGGT
CGGCACCAGTTGCGTGAGCGGAAAGATGGCCGCTTCCCGGCCCTGCTGCAGGGAGCTCAAAATGGAGGAC
GCGGCGCTCGGGAGAGCGGGCGGGTGAGTCACCCACACAAAGGAAAAGGGCCTTTCCGTCCTCAGCCGTC
GCTTCATGTGACTCCACGGAGTACCGGGCGCCGTCCAGGCACCTCGATTAGTTCTCGAGCTTTTGGAGTA
CGTCGTCTTTAGGTTGGGGGGAGGGGTTTTATGCGATGGAGTTTCCCCACACTGAGTGGGTGGAGACTGA
AGTTAGGCCAGCTTGGCACTTGATGTAATTCTCCTTGGAATTTGCCCTTTTTGAGTTTGGATCTTGGTTC
ATTCTCAAGCCTCAGACAGTGGTTCAAAGTTTTTTTCTTCCATTTCAGGTGTCGTGACAAGTTTGTACAA
AAAAGCAGGCTGCCACCATGGAACACCAGCTCCTGTGCTGCGAAGTGGAAACCATCCGCCGCGCGTACCC
CGATGCCAACCTCCTCAACGACCGGGTGCTGCGGGCCATGCTGAAGGCGGAGGAGACCTGCGCGCCCTCG
GTGTCCTACTTCAAATGTGTGCAGAAGGAGGTCCTGCCGTCCATGCGGAAGATCGTCGCCACCTGGATGC
TGGAGGTCTGCGAGGAACAGAAGTGCGAGGAGGAGGTCTTCCCGCTGGCCATGAACTACCTGGACCGCTT
CCTGTCGCTGGAGCCCGTGAAAAAGAGCCGCCTGCAGCTGCTGGGGGCCACTTGCATGTTCGTGGCCTCT
AAGATGAAGGAGACCATCCCCCTGACGGCCGAGAAGCTGTGCATCTACACCGACAACTCCATCCGGCCCG
AGGAGCTGCTGCAAATGGAGCTGCTCCTGGTGAACAAGCTCAAGTGGAACCTGGCCGCAATGACCCCGCA
CGATTTCATTGAACACTTCCTCTCCAAAATGCCAGAGGCGGAGGAGAACAAACAGATCATCCGCAAACAC
GCGCAGACCTTCGTTGCCCTCTGTGCCACAGATGTGAAGTTCATTTCCAATCCGCCCTCCATGGTGGCAG
CGGGGAGCGTGGTGGCCGCAGTGCAAGGCCTGAACCTGAGGAGCCCCAACAACTTCCTGTCCTACTACCG
CCTCACACGCTTCCTCTCCAGAGTGATCAAGTGTGACCCGGACTGCCTCCGGGCCTGCCAGGAGCAGATC
GAAGCCCTGCTGGAGTCAAGCCTGCGCCAGGCCCAGCAGAACATGGACCCCAAGGCCGCCGAGGAGGAGG
AAGAGGAGGAGGAGGAGGTGGACCTGGCTTGCGCACCCACCGACGTGCGGGACGTGGACATCTACCCATA
CGATGTTCCAGATTACGCTTGAACCCAGCTTTCTTGTACAAAGTGGTGATAATCGAATTCCGATAATCAA
CCTCTGGATTACAAAATTTGTGAAAGATTGACTGGTATTCTTAACTATGTTGCTCCTTTTACGCTATGTG
GATACGCTGCTTTAATGCCTTTGTATCATGCTATTGCTTCCCGTATGGCTTTCATTTTCTCCTCCTTGTA
TAAATCCTGGTTGCTGTCTCTTTATGAGGAGTTGTGGCCCGTTGTCAGGCAACGTGGCGTGGTGTGCACT
GTGTTTGCTGACGCAACCCCCACTGGTTGGGGCATTGCCACCACCTGTCAGCTCCTTTCCGGGACTTTCG
CTTTCCCCCTCCCTATTGCCACGGCGGAACTCATCGCCGCCTGCCTTGCCCGCTGCTGGACAGGGGCTCG
GCTGTTGGGCACTGACAATTCCGTGGTGTTGTCGGGGAAGCTGACGTCCTTTCCATGGCTGCTCGCCTGT
GTTGCCACCTGGATTCTGCGCGGGACGTCCTTCTGCTACGTCCCTTCGGCCCTCAATCCAGCGGACCTTC
CTTCCCGCGGCCTGCTGCCGGCTCTGCGGCCTCTTCCGCGTCTTCGCCTTCGCCCTCAGACGAGTCGGAT
CTCCCTTTGGGCCGCCTCCCCGCATCGGGAATTCCCGCGGTTCGAATTCTACCGGGTAGGGGAGGCGCTT
TTCCCAAGGCAGTCTGGAGCATGCGCTTTAGCAGCCCCGCTGGGCACTTGGCGCTACACAAGTGGCCTCT
GGCCTCGCACACATTCCACATCCACCGGTAGGCGCCAACCGGCTCCGTTCTTTGGTGGCCCCTTCGCGCC
ACCTTCTACTCCTCCCCTAGTCAGGAAGTTCCCCCCCGCCCCGCAGCTCGCGTCGTGCAGGACGTGACAA
ATGGAAGTAGCACGTCTCACTAGTCTCGTGCAGATGGACAGCACCGCTGAGCAATGGAAGCGGGTAGGCC
TTTGGGGCAGCGGCCAATAGCAGCTTTGCTCCTTCGCTTTCTGGGCTCAGAGGCTGGGAAGGGGTGGGTC
CGGGGGCGGGCTCAGGGGCGGGCTCAGGGGCGGGGCGGGCGCCCGAAGGTCCTCCGGAGGCCCGGCATTC
TGCACGCTTCAAAAGCGCACGTCTGCCGCGCTGTTCTCCTCTTCCTCATCTCCGGGCCTTTCGACCTCAC
GTGGCCACCATGACCGAGTACAAGCCCACGGTGCGCCTCGCCACCCGCGACGACGTCCCCAGGGCCGTAC
GCACCCTCGCCGCCGCGTTCGCCGACTACCCCGCCACGCGCCACACCGTCGATCCGGACCGCCACATCGA
GCGGGTCACCGAGCTGCAAGAACTCTTCCTCACGCGCGTCGGGCTCGACATCGGCAAGGTGTGGGTCGCG
GACGACGGCGCCGCGGTGGCGGTCTGGACCACGCCGGAGAGCGTCGAAGCGGGGGCGGTGTTCGCCGAGA
TCGGCCCGCGCATGGCCGAGTTGAGCGGTTCCCGGCTGGCCGCGCAGCAACAGATGGAAGGCCTCCTGGC
GCCGCACCGGCCCAAGGAGCCCGCGTGGTTCCTGGCCACCGTCGGCGTCTCGCCCGACCACCAGGGCAAG
GGTCTGGGCAGCGCCGTCGTGCTCCCCGGAGTGGAGGCGGCCGAGCGCGCCGGGGTGCCCGCCTTCCTGG
AGACCTCCGCGCCCCGCAACCTCCCCTTCTACGAGCGGCTCGGCTTCACCGTCACCGCCGACGTCGAGGT
GCCCGAAGGACCGCGCACCTGGTGCATGACCCGCAAGCCCGGTGCCTGAGGTACCTTTAAGACCAATGAC
TTACAAGGCAGCTGTAGATCTTAGCCACTTTTTAAAAGAAAAGGGGGGACTGGAAGGGCTAATTCACTCC
CAACGAAGACAAGATCTGCTTTTTGCTTGTACTGGGTCTCTCTGGTTAGACCAGATCTGAGCCTGGGAGC
TCTCTGGCTAACTAGGGAACCCACTGCTTAAGCCTCAATAAAGCTTGCCTTGAGTGCTTCAAGTAGTGTG
TGCCCGTCTGTTGTGTGACTCTGGTAACTAGAGATCCCTCAGACCCTTTTAGTCAGTGTGGAAAATCTCT
AGCAGTAGTAGTTCATGTCATCTTATTATTCAGTATTTATAACTTGCAAAGAAATGAATATCAGAGAGTG
AGAGGAACTTGTTTATTGCAGCTTATAATGGTTACAAATAAAGCAATAGCATCACAAATTTCACAAATAA
AGCATTTTTTTCACTGCATTCTAGTTGTGGTTTGTCCAAACTCATCAATGTATCTTATCATGTCTGGCTC
TAGCTATCCCGCCCCTAACTCCGCCCATCCCGCCCCTAACTCCGCCCAGTTCCGCCCATTCTCCGCCCCA
TGGCTGACTAATTTTTTTTATTTATGCAGAGGCCGAGGCCGCCTCGGCCTCTGAGCTATTCCAGAAGTAG
TGAGGAGGCTTTTTTGGAGGCCTAGGGACGTACCCAATTCGCCCTATAGTGAGTCGTATTACGCGCGCTC
ACTGGCCGTCGTTTTACAACGTCGTGACTGGGAAAACCCTGGCGTTACCCAACTTAATCGCCTTGCAGCA
CATCCCCCTTTCGCCAGCTGGCGTAATAGCGAAGAGGCCCGCACCGATCGCCCTTCCCAACAGTTGCGCA
GCCTGAATGGCGAATGGG
[124 nt withheld, positions 6739-6862]
C
[91 nt withheld, positions 6864-6954]
A
[49 nt withheld, positions 6956-7004]
CCTTTGACGTTGGAGTCCACGTTCTTT
[37 nt withheld, positions 7032-7068]
ACCCTATCTCGGTCTATTCTTTTGATTTATAAGGGATTTTGCCGATTTCGGCCTATTGGTTAAAAAATGA
GCTGATTTAACAAAAATTTAACGCGAATTTTAACAAAATATTAACGCTTACAATTTAGGTGGCACTTTTC
GGGGAAATGTGCGCGGAACCCCTATTTGTTTATTTTTCTAAATACATTCAAATATGTATCCGCTCATGAG
ACAATAACCCTGATAAATGCTTCAATAATATTGAAAAAGGAAGAGTATGAGTATTCAACATTTCCGTGTC
GCCCTTATTCCCTTTTTTGCGGCATTTTGCCTTCCTGTTTTTGCTCACCCAGAAACGCTGGTGAAAGTAA
AAGATGCTGAAGATCAGTTGGGTGCACGAGTGGGTTACATCGAACTGGATCTCAACAGCGGTAAGATCCT
TGAGAGTTTTCGCCCCGAAGAACGTTTTCCAATGATGAGCACTTTTAAAGTTCTGCTATGTGGCGCGGTA
TTATCCCGTATTGACGCCGGGCAAGAGCAACTCGGTCGCCGCATACACTATTCTCAGAATGACTTGGTTG
AGTACTCACCAGTCACAGAAAAGCATCTTACGGATGGCATGACAGTAAGAGAATTATGCAGTGCTGCCAT
AACCATGAGTGATAACACTGCGGCCAACTTACTTCTGACAACGATCGGAGGACCGAAGGAGCTAACCGCT
TTTTTGCACAACATGGGGGATCATGTAACTCGCCTTGATCGTTGGGAACCGGAGCTGAATGAAGCCATAC
CAAACGACGAGCGTGACACCACGATGCCTGTAGCAATGGCAACAACGTTGCGCAAACTATTAACTGGCGA
ACTACTTACTCTAGCTTCCCGGCAACAATTAATAGACTGGATGGAGGCGGATAAAGTTGCAGGACCACTT
CTGCGCTCGGCCCTTCCGGCTGGCTGGTTTATTGCTGATAAATCTGGAGCCGGTGAGCGTGGGTCTCGCG
GTATCATTGCAGCACTGGGGCCAGATGGTAAGCCCTCCCGTATCGTAGTTATCTACACGACGGGGAGTCA
GGCAACTATGGATGAACGAAATAGACAGATCGCTGAGATAGGTGCCTCACTGATTAAGCATTGGTAACTG
TCAGACCAAGTTTACTCATATATACTTTAGATTGATTTAAAACTTCATTTTTAATTTAAAAGGATCTAGG
TGAAGATCCTTTTTGATAATCTCATGACCAAAATCCCTTAACGTGAGTTTTCGTTCCACTGAGCGTCAGA
CCCCGTAGAAAAGATCAAAGGATCTTCTTGAGATCCTTTTTTTCTGCGCGTAATCTGCTGCTTGCAAACA
AAAAAACCACCGCTACCAGCGGTGGTTTGTTTGCCGGATCAAGAGCTACCAACTCTTTTTCCGAAGGTAA
CTGGCTTCAGCAGAGCGCAGATACCAAATACTGTTCTTCTAGTGTAGCCGTAGTTAGGCCACCACTTCAA
GAACTCTGTAGCACCGCCTACATACCTCGCTCTGCTAATCCTGTTACCAGTGGCTGCTGCCAGTGGCGAT
AAGTCGTGTCTTACCGGGTTGGACTCAAGACGATAGTTACCGGATAAGGCGCAGCGGTCGGGCTGAACGG
GGGGTTCGTGCACACAGCCCAGCTTGGAGCGAACGACCTACACCGAACTGAGATACCTACAGCGTGAGCT
ATGAGAAAGCGCCACGCTTCCCGAAGAGAGAAAGGCGGACAGGTATCCGGTAAGCGGCAGGGTCGGAACA
GGAGAGCGCACGAGGGAGCTTCCAGGGGGAAACGCCTGGTATCTTTATAGTCCTGTCGGGTTTCGCCACC
TCTGACTTGAGCGTCGATTTTTGTGATGCTCGTCAGGGGGGCGGAGCCTATGGAAAAACGCCAGCAACGC
GGCCTTTTTACGGTTCCTGGCCTTTTGCTGGCCTTTTGCTCACATGTTCTTTCCTGCGTTATCCCCTGAT
TCTGTGGATAACCGTATTACCGCCTTTGAGTGAGCTGATACCGCTCGCCGCAGCCGAACGACCGAGCGCA
GCGAGTCAGTGAGCGAGGAAGCGGAAGAGCGCCCAATACGCAAACCGCCTCTCCCCGCGCGTTGGCCGAT
TCATTAATGCAGCTGGCACGACAGGTTTCCCGACTGGAAAGCGGGCAGTGAGCGCAACGCAATTAATGTG
AGTTAGCTCACTCATTAGGCACCCCAGGCTTTACACTTTATGCTTCCGGCTCGTATGTTGTGTGGAATTG
TGAGCGGATAACAATTTCACACAGGAAACAGCTATGACCATGATTACGCCAAGCGCGCAATTAACCCTCA
CTAAAGGGAACAAAAGCTGGAGCTGCAAGCTT
Features (pLannotate 1.2.2; 33 found; start..end, strand, type, name):
      3..229     +  promoter       RSV promoter: Rous sarcoma virus enhancer/promoter
    230..410     +  LTR            5' LTR (truncated): truncated 5' long terminal repeat (LTR) from HIV-1
    457..582     +  misc_feature   HIV-1 Ψ: packaging signal of human immunodeficiency virus type 1
    566..929     +  CDS            HIV-1 gag (fragment): gag protein from human immunodeficiency virus 1; gag
   1075..1308    +  misc_feature   RRE: The Rev response element (RRE) of HIV-1 allows for Rev-dependent mRNA export from the nucleus to the cytoplasm.
   1685..1785    +  CDS            Rev (fragment): human immunodeficiency virus 1 (HIV-1) Rev protein; rev; enhances nuclear export of unspliced and incompletely spliced viral mRNAs
   1803..1920    +  misc_feature   cPPT/CTS: central polypurine tract and central termination sequence of HIV-1
   1938..1958    +  protein_bind   attB4: mutant version of attB; core recombination site for the Gateway® BP reaction BP Clonase™
   1978..2189    +  promoter       EF-1α core promoter: core promoter for human elongation factor EF-1α
   2190..2299    +  intron         EF-1α intron A (fragment): intron upstream of the start codon of human EF-1α
   2925..3128    +  intron         EF-1α intron A: truncated intron upstream of the start codon of human EF-1α
   3137..3161    +  protein_bind   attB1: mutant version of attB; recombination site for the Gateway® BP reaction BP Clonase™
   3168..4052    +  CDS            CCND1: CCND1_HUMAN - Also known as BCL1, PRAD1. Experimental evidence at protein level: Swiss-Prot protein existence level 1. Regulatory component of the cyclin D1-CDK4 (DC) complex that phosphorylates and inhibits members of the retinoblastoma (RB) protein family including RB1 and regulates the cell-cycle during G(1)/S transition. Phosphorylation of RB1 allows dissociation of the transcription factor E2F from the RB/E2F complex and the subsequent transcription of E2F target genes which are responsible for the progression through the G(1) phase. Hypophosphorylates RB1 in early G(1) phase. Cyclin D-CD
   4053..4080    +  CDS            3xHA (fragment): three tandem HA epitope tags
   4083..4107    -  protein_bind   attB2: mutant version of attB; recombination site for the Gateway® BP reaction BP Clonase™
   4125..4713    +  misc_feature   WPRE: woodchuck hepatitis virus posttranscriptional regulatory element
   4744..5243    +  promoter       PGK promoter: mouse phosphoglycerate kinase 1 promoter
   5260..5859    +  CDS            PuroR: puromycin N-acetyltransferase; pac from Streptomyces alboniger; confers resistance to puromycin
   5849..5929    +  CDS            nef (fragment): NEF_HV1Z2 - Experimental evidence at protein level: Swiss-Prot protein existence level 1. Extracellular Nef protein targets CD4(+) T-lymphocytes for apoptosis by interacting with CXCR4 surface receptors. From Human immunodeficiency virus type 1 group M subtype D (isolate Z2/CDC-Z34) (HIV-1).
   5931..6164    +  LTR            3' LTR (ΔU3): self-inactivating 3' long terminal repeat (LTR) from HIV-1
   6236..6357    +  polyA_signal   SV40 poly(A) signal: SV40 polyadenylation signal
   6397..6532    +  rep_origin     SV40 ori: SV40 origin of replication
   6553..6571    -  promoter       T7 promoter: promoter for bacteriophage T7 RNA polymerase
   6579..6734    +  CDS            lacZα (fragment): LacZα fragment of β-galactosidase; lacZ fragment
   6739..7167    +  rep_origin     f1 ori (sequence partly withheld): f1 bacteriophage origin of replication; arrow indicates direction of (+) strand synthesis
   7220..7324    +  promoter       AmpR promoter: bla
   7325..8185    +  CDS            AmpR: β-lactamase; bla; confers resistance to ampicillin, carbenicillin, and related antibiotics
   8356..8944    +  rep_origin     ori: high-copy-number ColE1/pMB1/pBR322/pUC origin of replication
   9127..9219    +  CDS            lacI (fragment): lac repressor; lacI; The lac repressor binds to the lac operator to inhibit transcription in E. coli. This inhibition can be relieved by adding lactose or isopropyl-β-D-thiogalactopyranoside (IPTG).
   9232..9253    +  protein_bind   CAP binding site: CAP binding activates transcription in the presence of cAMP. E. coli catabolite activator protein
   9268..9298    +  promoter       lac promoter: promoter for the E. coli lac operon
   9306..9322    +  protein_bind   lac operator: The lac repressor binds to the lac operator to inhibit transcription in E. coli. This inhibition can be relieved by adding lactose or isopropyl-β-D-thiogalactopyranoside (IPTG). lac repressor encoded by lacI
   9367..9385    +  promoter       T3 promoter: promoter for bacteriophage T3 RNA polymerase
