[The description below was written by a language model from this plasmid's Addgene catalogue record and pLannotate feature annotations shown in this document.]
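Description:
pLV-hCCND1-T286A-HA is a third-generation-style, self-inactivating HIV-1 lentiviral expression vector built on the VectorBuilder pLV backbone, about 9.4 kb in the sequenced record. In bacteria it is maintained through a high-copy ColE1/pUC-type origin and selected with ampicillin via β-lactamase. The backbone also carries an f1 origin, an SV40 origin and leftover lac, T7 and T3 elements that play no part in the payload. The viral genome is transcribed from an RSV promoter fused to a truncated 5' LTR. It contains the Ψ packaging signal with a gag fragment, the Rev response element for Rev-dependent nuclear export, and the cPPT/CTS. It ends in a ΔU3 3' LTR, which silences LTR promoter activity after integration, followed by an SV40 polyadenylation signal.

The payload is human cyclin D1 (CCND1) driven by the EF1A promoter, annotated as the core promoter plus intron A sequences. The open reading frame carries an A-to-G change at base 856 that converts threonine 286 to alanine, and it is fused at its C terminus to an HA epitope. The annotation tool labels this short stretch as a fragment of a 3xHA tag, which fits a single HA copy. Gateway attB4, attB1 and attB2 sites flank the promoter and coding sequence, suggesting recombinational assembly, although the record lists the cloning method as unknown. A WPRE downstream of the insert enhances transcript expression. A separate mouse PGK promoter drives puromycin N-acetyltransferase, allowing selection of transduced mammalian cells. The associated publication concerns regulation of cyclin D stability, so the vector is suited to stable expression and HA-based detection of the T286A mutant in such studies.
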