Addgene plasmid #174155: pLV-hCCND1-T286A-HA
Purpose: Lentiviral vector expressing HA-tagged human cyclin D1 with T286A mutation
Depositing lab: Julien Sage. Depositing organization: Stanford University. Publication: The AMBRA1 E3 ligase adaptor regulates the stability of cyclin D. Chaikovsky AC, Li C, Jeng EE, Loebell S, Lee MC, Murray CW, Cheng R, Demeter J, Swaney DL, Chen SH, Newton BW, Johnson JR, Drainas AP, Shue YT, Seoane JA, Srinivasan P, He A, Yoshida A, Hipkins SQ, McCrea E, Poltorack CD, Krogan NJ, Diehl JA, Kong C, Jackson PK, Curtis C, Petrov DA, Bassik MC, Winslow MM, Sage J. Nature. 2021 Apr;592(7856):794-798. doi: 10.1038/s41586-021-03474-7. Epub 2021 Apr 14. PubMed 33854239.
Backbone
  Vector backbone: VectorBuilder pLV
  Backbone manufacturer: VectorBuilder
  Vector type: Mammalian Expression, Lentiviral
  Selectable markers: Puromycin
Growth in bacteria
  Bacterial resistance: Ampicillin, 100 μg/mL
  Growth temperature: 37°C
  Growth strain: NEB Stable
  Copy number: High Copy
Gene/Insert
  Gene/Insert name: CCND1 (alt name: Cyclin D1)
  Species: H. sapiens (human)
  Mutation: A>G at base 856 (Thr>Ala at amino acid 286)
  Entrez Gene: CCND1 (a.k.a. BCL1, D11S287E, PRAD1, U21B31)
  Promoter: EF1A
  Tag / fusion protein: hemagglutinin (HA) (C terminal on insert)
  Cloning method: Unknown
Terms and licenses: Academic/Nonprofit Terms; Industry Terms: Not Available to Industry
How to cite: pLV-hCCND1-T286A-HA was a gift from Julien Sage (Addgene plasmid # 174155 ; http://n2t.net/addgene:174155 ; RRID:Addgene_174155)
